Addgene plasmid #190112: AAV2 for Split-PE, gRNAs + MMLV-RT(dRH)-P2A-eGFP (PKC1002)
Purpose: AAV2 for expression of pegRNA and ngRNA (HEKs3, CTT insertion) + MMLV-RT(dRH)-P2A-eGFP
Depositing lab: Keith Joung. Depositing organization: Massachusetts General Hospital. Publication: Engineered CRISPR prime editors with compact, untethered reverse transcriptases. Grunewald J, Miller BR, Szalay RN, Cabeceiras PK, Woodilla CJ, Holtz EJB, Petri K, Joung JK. Nat Biotechnol. 2023 Mar;41(3):337-343. doi: 10.1038/s41587-022-01473-1. Epub 2022 Sep 26. PubMed 36163548.
Backbone
  Vector backbone: AAV
  Vector type: AAV
Growth in bacteria
  Bacterial resistance: Ampicillin, 100 μg/mL
  Growth temperature: 37°C
  Growth strain: NEB Stable
  Copy number: High Copy
Gene/Insert 1
  Gene/Insert name: MMLV-RT(dRH)
  Species: Synthetic
  Mutation: mutations from RT in PE2 and truncation of RNAse H domain (C-terminal 181AA)
  Promoter: EFS
  Tag / fusion protein: bpNLS (N terminal on insert); bpNLS-P2A-eGFP (C terminal on insert)
  Cloning method: Gibson Cloning
  Sequencing primers: 5′ n/a
Gene/Insert 2
  Gene/Insert name: U6-pegRNA(HEKs3, CTT ins)-H1-ngRNA(HEK s3) (alt name: pegRNA: ggcccagactgagcacgtga, ngRNA: gtcaaccagtatcccggtgc)
  Promoter: U6, H1
  Cloning method: Gibson Cloning
  Sequencing primers: 5′ n/a
Terms and licenses: Academic/Nonprofit Terms; Industry Terms: Not Available to Industry
How to cite: AAV2 for Split-PE, gRNAs + MMLV-RT(dRH)-P2A-eGFP (PKC1002) was a gift from Keith Joung (Addgene plasmid # 190112 ; http://n2t.net/addgene:190112 ; RRID:Addgene_190112)
