[The description below was written by a language model from this plasmid's Addgene catalogue record and pLannotate feature annotations shown in this document.]
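Description:
AAV2 for Split-PE, gRNAs + MMLV-RT(dRH)-P2A-eGFP (PKC1002) is an AAV transfer plasmid of about 6.9 kb that carries the guide RNA and reverse transcriptase components of a split prime editing system, in which the reverse transcriptase is supplied untethered rather than fused to the Cas9 nickase. The expression cassettes lie between AAV2 inverted terminal repeats, which allow the intervening DNA to be packaged into recombinant AAV particles. The annotation detects the right ITR in full but only short fragments of the left one. The bacterial backbone provides a high-copy ColE1/pUC-type origin, ampicillin resistance (bla) and an f1 origin, along with small remnants of pBR322 bom and rop sequences.

The payload has three transcription units. A human U6 promoter drives a pegRNA built on the S. pyogenes Cas9 scaffold that targets the HEK site 3 locus and encodes a CTT insertion. A human H1 promoter drives a second nicking guide RNA (ngRNA) for the same locus. Downstream, the EFS (EF-1α core) promoter expresses a Moloney murine leukemia virus reverse transcriptase carrying the PE2 mutations and lacking its C-terminal RNase H domain (181 amino acids removed), which makes it more compact. The enzyme is flanked by bipartite nuclear localization signals and linked through a P2A self-cleaving peptide to EGFP, so fluorescence marks expressing cells. WPRE fragments, which suggest a shortened version of this transcript-enhancing element, and SV40 poly(A) fragments follow the coding region. No Cas9 nickase is encoded, so it must be supplied from a separate construct. The plasmid is intended for expressing these components to install the CTT insertion at HEK site 3.
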