Features (pLannotate 1.2.2; 21 found; start..end, strand, type, name):
     10..37      +  repeat_region  AAV2 ITR (fragment): inverted terminal repeat of adeno-associated virus serotype 2 inverted
     66..93      +  repeat_region  AAV2 ITR (fragment): inverted terminal repeat of adeno-associated virus serotype 2 inverted
    251..491     +  promoter       U6 promoter: RNA polymerase III promoter for human U6 snRNA
    520..593     +  misc_RNA       gRNA scaffold: guide RNA scaffold for the Streptococcus pyogenes CRISPR/Cas9 system
    636..850     +  promoter       H1 promoter: human H1 RNA promoter
    879..954     +  misc_RNA       gRNA scaffold: guide RNA scaffold for the Streptococcus pyogenes CRISPR/Cas9 system
   1017..1228    +  promoter       EF-1α core promoter: core promoter for human elongation factor EF-1α
   1339..2826    +  CDS            gag-pol (fragment): Moloney murine leukemia virus Gag-Pol polyprotein; gag-pol; contains a read-through stop codon
   2956..3672    +  CDS            EGFP: EGFP is a basic (constitutively fluorescent) green fluorescent protein published in 1996, derived from Aequorea victoria. It is reported to be a rapidly-maturing weak dimer with moderate acid sensitivity.
   3715..3872    +  misc_feature   WPRE (fragment): woodchuck hepatitis virus posttranscriptional regulatory element
   3878..3962    +  misc_feature   WPRE (fragment): woodchuck hepatitis virus posttranscriptional regulatory element
   3961..4004    -  polyA_signal   SV40 poly(A) signal (fragment): SV40 polyadenylation signal
   4008..4075    -  polyA_signal   SV40 poly(A) signal (fragment): SV40 polyadenylation signal
   4148..4288    +  repeat_region  AAV2 ITR: inverted terminal repeat of adeno-associated virus serotype 2 inverted
   4293..4344    -  misc_feature   bom (fragment): basis of mobility region from pBR322
   4363..4818    +  rep_origin     f1 ori (sequence partly withheld): f1 bacteriophage origin of replication; arrow indicates direction of (+) strand synthesis
   4819..4868    -  misc_feature   bom (fragment): basis of mobility region from pBR322
   4970..5005    -  CDS            rop (fragment): Rop protein, which maintains plasmids at low copy number; rop
   5100..5204    +  promoter       AmpR promoter: bla
   5205..6065    +  CDS            AmpR: β-lactamase; bla; confers resistance to ampicillin, carbenicillin, and related antibiotics
   6236..6824    +  rep_origin     ori: high-copy-number ColE1/pMB1/pBR322/pUC origin of replication
>Addgene plasmid #190112 | AAV2 for Split-PE, gRNAs + MMLV-RT(dRH)-P2A-eGFP (PKC1002) | addgene full sequence | sequence record 372717 | Addgene NGS Result
TGCAGGCAGCTGCGCGCTCGCTCGCTCACTGAGGCCGCCCGGGCGTCGGGCGACCTTTGGTCGCCCGGCC
TCAGTGAGCGAGCGAGCGCGCAGAGAGGGAGTGGCCAACTCCATCACTAGGGGTTCCTGCGGCCGCAGAT
GCTGCACACTTGTGGACTACTAGTAAGCTTGGATCTTGAAGAAGCTGCAGGAGGTGCTGGAGGGGAAGTG
GTCCGGATCCGATCAGTGTGAGGGAGTGTAAAGCTGGTTTGAGGGCCTATTTCCCATGATTCCTTCATAT
TTGCATATACGATACAAGGCTGTTAGAGAGATAATTAGAATTAATTTGACTGTAAACACAAAGATATTAG
TACAAAATACGTGACGTAGAAAGTAATAATTTCTTGGGTAGTTTGCAGTTTTAAAATTATGTTTTAAAAT
GGACTATCATATGCTTACCGTAACTTGAAAGTATTTCGATTTCTTGGCTTTATATATCTTGTGGAAAGGA
CGAAACACCGGCCCAGACTGAGCACGTGAGTTTTAGAGCTAGAAATAGCAAGTTAAAATAAGGCTAGTCC
GTTATCAACTTGAAAAAGTGGGACCGAGTCGGTCCTCTGCCATCAAAGCGTGCTCAGTCTGTTTTTTTGG
AATTCGAACGCTGACGTCATCAACCCGCTCCAAGGAATCGCGGGCCCAGTGTCACTAGGCGGGAACACCC
AGCGCGCGTGCGCCCTGGCAGGAAGATGGCTGTGAGGGACAGGGGAGTGGCGCCCTGCAATATTTGCATG
TCGCTATGTGTTCTGGGAAATCACCATAAACGTGAAATGTCTTTGGATTTGGGAATCTTATAAGTTCTGT
ATGAGACCACTTTTTCCCGTCAACCAGTATCCCGGTGCGTTTTAGAGCTAGAAATAGCAAGTTAAAATAA
GGCTAGTCCGTTATCAACTTGAAAAAGTGGCACCGAGTCGGTGCTTTTTTTCTAACTCGAACGCTAGCTG
TGCGATCGTTTTCGAGTGGCTCCGGTGCCCGTCAGTGGGCAGAGCGCACATCGCCCACAGTCCCCGAGAA
GTTGGGGGGAGGGGTCGGCAATTGAACCGGTGCCTAGAGAAGGTGGCGCGGGGTAAACTGGGAAAGTGAT
GTCGTGTACTGGCTCCGCCTTTTTCCCGAGGGTGGGGGAGAACCGTATATAAGTGCAGTAGTCGCCGTGA
ACGTTCTTTTTCGCAACGGGTTTGCCGCCAGAACACAGGTGTCGTGACGCGGGACCCGACATTAGCGCTA
CAGCTTAAGCGGGCCGCCACCATGAAACGGACAGCCGACGGAAGCGAGTTCGAGTCACCAAAGAAGAAGC
GGAAAGTCACCCTAAATATAGAAGATGAGTATCGGCTACATGAGACCTCAAAAGAGCCAGATGTTTCTCT
AGGGTCCACATGGCTGTCTGATTTTCCTCAGGCCTGGGCGGAAACCGGGGGCATGGGACTGGCAGTTCGC
CAAGCTCCTCTGATCATACCTCTGAAAGCAACCTCTACCCCCGTGTCCATAAAACAATACCCCATGTCAC
AAGAAGCCAGACTGGGGATCAAGCCCCACATACAGAGACTGTTGGACCAGGGAATACTGGTACCCTGCCA
GTCCCCCTGGAACACGCCCCTGCTACCCGTTAAGAAACCAGGGACTAATGATTATAGGCCTGTCCAGGAT
CTGAGAGAAGTCAACAAGCGGGTGGAAGACATCCACCCCACCGTGCCCAACCCTTACAACCTCTTGAGCG
GGCTCCCACCGTCCCACCAGTGGTACACTGTGCTTGATTTAAAGGATGCCTTTTTCTGCCTGAGACTCCA
CCCCACCAGTCAGCCTCTCTTCGCCTTTGAGTGGAGAGATCCAGAGATGGGAATCTCAGGACAATTGACC
TGGACCAGACTCCCACAGGGTTTCAAAAACAGTCCCACCCTGTTTAATGAGGCACTGCACAGAGACCTAG
CAGACTTCCGGATCCAGCACCCAGACTTGATCCTGCTACAGTACGTGGATGACTTACTGCTGGCCGCCAC
TTCTGAGCTAGACTGCCAACAAGGTACTCGGGCCCTGTTACAAACCCTAGGGAACCTCGGGTATCGGGCC
TCGGCCAAGAAAGCCCAAATTTGCCAGAAACAGGTCAAGTATCTGGGGTATCTTCTAAAAGAGGGTCAGA
GATGGCTGACTGAGGCCAGAAAAGAGACTGTGATGGGGCAGCCTACTCCGAAGACCCCTCGACAACTAAG
GGAGTTCCTAGGGAAGGCAGGCTTCTGTCGCCTCTTCATCCCTGGGTTTGCAGAAATGGCAGCCCCCCTG
TACCCTCTCACCAAACCGGGGACTCTGTTTAATTGGGGCCCAGACCAACAAAAGGCCTATCAAGAAATCA
AGCAAGCTCTTCTAACTGCCCCAGCCCTGGGGTTGCCAGATTTGACTAAGCCCTTTGAACTCTTTGTCGA
CGAGAAGCAGGGCTACGCCAAAGGTGTCCTAACGCAAAAACTGGGACCTTGGCGTCGGCCGGTGGCCTAC
CTGTCCAAAAAGCTAGACCCAGTAGCAGCTGGGTGGCCCCCTTGCCTACGGATGGTAGCAGCCATTGCCG
TACTGACAAAGGATGCAGGCAAGCTAACCATGGGACAGCCACTAGTCATTCTGGCCCCCCATGCAGTAGA
GGCACTAGTCAAACAACCCCCCGACCGCTGGCTTTCCAACGCCCGGATGACTCACTATCAGGCCTTGCTT
TTGGACACGGACCGGGTCCAGTTCGGACCGGTGGTAGCCCTGAACCCGGCTACGCTGCTCCCACTGCCTG
AGGAAGGGCTGCAACACAACTGCCTTTCTGGCGGCTCAAAAAGAACCGCCGACGGCAGCGAATTCGAGCC
CAAGAAGAAGAGGAAAGTCGGAAGCGGAGCTACTAACTTCAGCCTGCTGAAGCAGGCTGGAGACGTGGAG
GAGAACCCTGGACCTATGGTGAGCAAGGGCGAGGAGCTGTTCACCGGGGTGGTGCCCATCCTGGTCGAGC
TGGACGGCGACGTAAACGGCCACAAGTTCAGCGTGTCCGGCGAGGGCGAGGGCGATGCCACCTACGGCAA
GCTGACCCTGAAGTTCATCTGCACCACCGGCAAGCTGCCCGTGCCCTGGCCCACCCTCGTGACCACCCTG
ACCTATGGAGTGCAGTGCTTCAGCCGCTACCCCGACCACATGAAGCAGCACGACTTCTTCAAGTCCGCCA
TGCCCGAAGGCTACGTCCAGGAGCGCACCATCTTCTTCAAGGACGACGGCAACTACAAGACCCGCGCCGA
GGTGAAGTTCGAGGGCGACACCCTGGTGAACCGCATCGAGCTGAAGGGCATCGACTTCAAGGAGGACGGC
AACATCCTGGGGCACAAGCTGGAGTACAACTACAACAGCCACAACGTCTATATCATGGCCGACAAGCAGA
AGAACGGCATCAAGGTGAACTTCAAGATCCGCCACAACATCGAGGACGGCAGCGTGCAGCTCGCCGACCA
CTACCAGCAGAACACCCCCATCGGCGACGGCCCCGTGCTGCTGCCCGACAACCACTACCTGAGCACCCAG
TCCGCCCTGAGCAAAGACCCCAACGAGAAGCGCGATCACATGGTCCTGCTGGAGTTCGTGACCGCCGCCG
GGATCACTCTCGGCATGGACGAGCTGTACAAGTAAAAACGTTGTTGTTTGGGGTTGAATTACTCTTGATC
AGATAATCAACCTCTGGATTACAAAATTTGTGAAAGATTGACTGGTATTCTTAACTATGTTGCTCCTTTT
ACGCTATGTGGATACGCTGCTTTAATGCCTTTGTATCATGCTATTGCTTCCCGTATGGCTTTCATTTTCT
CCTCCTTGTATAAATCCTGGTTAGTTCTTGCCACGGCGGAACTCATCGCCGCCTGCCTTGCCCGCTGCTG
GACAGGGGCTCGGCTGTTGGGCACTGACAATTCCGTGGTGTTTATTTGTGAAATTTGTGATGCTATTGCT
TTATTTGTAACCATCTAGCTTTATTTGTGAAATTTGTGATGCTATTGCTTTATTTGTAACCATTATAAGC
TGCAATAAACAAGTTAACAACAACAATTGCATTCATTTTATGTTTCAGGTTCAGGGGGAGATGTGGGAGG
TTTTTTAAAGCGGCCGCAGGAACCCCTAGTGATGGAGTTGGCCACTCCCTCTCTGCGCGCTCGCTCGCTC
ACTGAGGCCGGGCGACCAAAGGTCGCCCGACGCCCGGGCTTTGCCCGGGCGGCCTCAGTGAGCGAGCGAG
CGCGCAGCTGCCTGCAGGGGCGCCTGATGCGGTATTTTCTCCTTACGCATCTGTGCGGTATTTCACACCG
CATA
[95 nt withheld, positions 4345-4439]
T
[46 nt withheld, positions 4441-4486]
C
[141 nt withheld, positions 4488-4628]
CCTTTGACGTTGGAGTCCACGTTCTTT
[37 nt withheld, positions 4656-4692]
ACTCTATCTCGGGCTATTCTTTTGATTTATAAGGGATTTTGCCGATTTCGGTCTATTGGTTAAAAAATGA
GCTGATTTAACAAAAATTTAACGCGAATTTTAACAAAATATTAACGTTTACAATTTTATGGTGCACTCTC
AGTACAATCTGCTCTGATGCCGCATAGTTAAGCCAGCCCCGACACCCGCCAACACCCGCTGACGCGCCCT
GACGGGCTTGTCTGCTCCCGGCATCCGCTTACAGACAAGCTGTGACCGTCTCCGGGAGCTGCATGTGTCA
GAGGTTTTCACCGTCATCACCGAAACGCGCGAGACGAAAGGGCCTCGTGATACGCCTATTTTTATAGGTT
AATGTCATGATAATAATGGTTTCTTAGACGTCAGGTGGCACTTTTCGGGGAAATGTGCGCGGAACCCCTA
TTTGTTTATTTTTCTAAATACATTCAAATATGTATCCGCTCATGAGACAATAACCCTGATAAATGCTTCA
ATAATATTGAAAAAGGAAGAGTATGAGTATTCAACATTTCCGTGTCGCCCTTATTCCCTTTTTTGCGGCA
TTTTGCCTTCCTGTTTTTGCTCACCCAGAAACGCTGGTGAAAGTAAAAGATGCTGAAGATCAGTTGGGTG
CACGAGTGGGTTACATCGAACTGGATCTCAACAGCGGTAAGATCCTTGAGAGTTTTCGCCCCGAAGAACG
TTTTCCAATGATGAGCACTTTTAAAGTTCTGCTATGTGGCGCGGTATTATCCCGTATTGACGCCGGGCAA
GAGCAACTCGGTCGCCGCATACACTATTCTCAGAATGACTTGGTTGAGTACTCACCAGTCACAGAAAAGC
ATCTTACGGATGGCATGACAGTAAGAGAATTATGCAGTGCTGCCATAACCATGAGTGATAACACTGCGGC
CAACTTACTTCTGACAACGATCGGAGGACCGAAGGAGCTAACCGCTTTTTTGCACAACATGGGGGATCAT
GTAACTCGCCTTGATCGTTGGGAACCGGAGCTGAATGAAGCCATACCAAACGACGAGCGTGACACCACGA
TGCCTGTAGCAATGGCAACAACGTTGCGCAAACTATTAACTGGCGAACTACTTACTCTAGCTTCCCGGCA
ACAATTAATAGACTGGATGGAGGCGGATAAAGTTGCAGGACCACTTCTGCGCTCGGCCCTTCCGGCTGGC
TGGTTTATTGCTGATAAATCTGGAGCCGGTGAGCGTGGGTCTCGCGGTATCATTGCAGCACTGGGGCCAG
ATGGTAAGCCCTCCCGTATCGTAGTTATCTACACGACGGGGAGTCAGGCAACTATGGATGAACGAAATAG
ACAGATCGCTGAGATAGGTGCCTCACTGATTAAGCATTGGTAACTGTCAGACCAAGTTTACTCATATATA
CTTTAGATTGATTTAAAACTTCATTTTTAATTTAAAAGGATCTAGGTGAAGATCCTTTTTGATAATCTCA
TGACCAAAATCCCTTAACGTGAGTTTTCGTTCCACTGAGCGTCAGACCCCGTAGAAAAGATCAAAGGATC
TTCTTGAGATCCTTTTTTTCTGCGCGTAATCTGCTGCTTGCAAACAAAAAAACCACCGCTACCAGCGGTG
GTTTGTTTGCCGGATCAAGAGCTACCAACTCTTTTTCCGAAGGTAACTGGCTTCAGCAGAGCGCAGATAC
CAAATACTGTTCTTCTAGTGTAGCCGTAGTTAGGCCACCACTTCAAGAACTCTGTAGCACCGCCTACATA
CCTCGCTCTGCTAATCCTGTTACCAGTGGCTGCTGCCAGTGGCGATAAGTCGTGTCTTACCGGGTTGGAC
TCAAGACGATAGTTACCGGATAAGGCGCAGCGGTCGGGCTGAACGGGGGGTTCGTGCACACAGCCCAGCT
TGGAGCGAACGACCTACACCGAACTGAGATACCTACAGCGTGAGCTATGAGAAAGCGCCACGCTTCCCGA
AGGGAGAAAGGCGGACAGGTATCCGGTAAGCGGCAGGGTCGGAACAGGAGAGCGCACGAGGGAGCTTCCA
GGGGGAAACGCCTGGTATCTTTATAGTCCTGTCGGGTTTCGCCACCTCTGACTTGAGCGTCGATTTTTGT
GATGCTCGTCAGGGGGGCGGAGCCTATGGAAAAACGCCAGCAACGCGGCCTTTTTACGGTTCCTGGCCTT
TTGCTGGCCTTTTGCTCACATGTCC
